>Addgene plasmid #141064 | pDONR-P5P4 | addgene full sequence | sequence record 301956 | Addgene NGS Result
TCGACCGACAGCCTTCCAAATGTTCTTCTCAAACGGAATCGTCGTATCCAGCCTACTCGCTATTGTCCTC
AATGCCGTATTAAATCATAAAAAGAAATAAGAAAAAGAGGTGCGAGCCTCTTTTTTGTGTGACAAAATAA
AAACATCTACCTATTCATATACGCTAGTGTCATAGTCCTGAAAATCATCTGCATCAAGAACAATTTCACA
ACTCTTATACTTTTCTCTTACAAGTCGTTCGGCTTCATCTGGATTTTCAGCCTCTATACTTACTAAACGT
GATAAAGTTTCTGTAATTTCTACTGTATCGACCTGCAGACTGGCTGTGTATAAGGGAGCCTGACATTTAT
ATTCCCCAGAACATCAGGTTAATGGCGTTTTTGATGTCATTTTCGCGGTGGCTGAGATCAGCCACTTCTT
CCCCGATAACGGAGACCGGCACACTGGCCATATCGGTGGTCATCATGCGCCAGCTTTCATCCCCGATATG
CACCACCGGGTAAAGTTCACGGGAGACTTTATCTGACAGCAGACGTGCACTGGCCAGGGGGATCACCATC
CGTCGCCCGGGCGTGTCAATAATATCACTCTGTACATCCACAAACAGACGATAACGGCTCTCTCTTTTAT
AGGTGTAAACCTTAAACTGCATTTCACCAGCCCCTGTTCTCGTCAGCAAAAGAGCCGTTCATTTCAATAA
ACCGGGCGACCTCAGCCATCCCTTCCTGATTTTCCGCTTTCCAGCGTTCGGCACGCAGACGACGGGCTTC
ATTCTGCATGGTTGTGCTTACCAGACCGGAGATATTGACATCATATATGCCTTGAGCAACTGATAGCTGT
CGCTGTCAACTGTCACTGTAATACGCTGCTTCATAGCATACCTCTTTTTGACATACTTCGGGTATACATA
TCAGTATATATTCTTATACCGCAAAAATCAGCGCGCAAATACGCATACTGTTATCTGGCTTTTAGTAAGC
CGGATCCACGCGGCGTTTACGCCCCCCCTGCCACTCATCGCAGTACTGTTGTAATTCATTAAGCATTCTG
CCGACATGGAAGCCATCACAAACGGCATGATGAACCTGAATCGCCAGCGGCATCAGCACCTTGTCGCCTT
GCGTATAATATTTGCCCATGGTGAAAACGGGGGCGAAGAAGTTGTCCATATTGGCCACGTTTAAATCAAA
ACTGGTGAAACTCACCCAGGGATTGGCTGAGACGAAAAACATATTCTCAATAAACCCTTTAGGGAAATAG
GCCAGGTTTTCACCGTAACACGCCACATCTTGCGAATATATGTGTAGAAACTGCCGGAAATCGTCGTGGT
ATTCACTCCAGAGCGATGAAAACGTTTCAGTTTGCTCATGGAAAACGGTGTAACAAGGGTGAACACTATC
CCATATCACCAGCTCACCGTCTTTCATTGCCATACGGAATTCCGGATGAGCATTCATCAGGCGGGCAAGA
ATGTGAATAAAGGCCGGATAAAACTTGTGCTTATTTTTCTTTACGGTCTTTAAAAAGGCCGTAATATCCA
GCTGAACGGTCTGGTTATAGGTACATTGAGCAACTGACTGAAATGCCTCAAAATGTTCTTTACGATGCCA
TTGGGATATATCAACGGTGGTATATCCAGTGATTTTTTTCTCCATTTTAGCTTCCTTAGCTCCTGAAAAT
CTCGATAACTCAAAAAATACGCCCGGTAGTGATCTTATTTCATTATGGTGAAAGTTGGAACCTCTTACGT
GCCGATCAACGTCTCATTTTCGCCAAAAGTTGGCCCAGGGCTTCCCGGTATCAACAGGGACACCAGGATT
TATTTATTCTGCGAAGTGATCTTCCGTCACAGGTATTTATTCGGCGCAAAGTGCGTCGGGTGATGCTGCC
AACTTAGTCGACTACAGGTCACTAATACCATCTAAGTAGTTGATTCATAGTGACTGGATATGTTGTGTTT
TACAGTATTATGTAGTCTGTTTTTTATGCAAAATCTAATTTAATATATTGATATTTATATCATTTTACGT
TTCTCGTTCAACTTTTCTATACAAAGTTGGCATTATAAGAAAGCATTGCTTATCAATTTGTTGCAACGAA
CAGGTCACTATCAGTCAAAATAAAATCATTATTTGCCATCCAGCTGCAGCTCTGGCCCGTGTCTCAAAAT
CTCTGATGTTACATTGCACAAGATAAAAATATATCATCATGAACAATAAAACTGTCTGCTTACATAAACA
GTAATACAAGGGGTGTTATGAGCCATATTCAACGGGAAACGTCGAGGCCGCGATTAAATTCCAACATGGA
TGCTGATTTATATGGGTATAAATGGGCTCGCGATAATGTCGGGCAATCAGGTGCGACAATCTATCGCTTG
TATGGGAAGCCCGATGCGCCAGAGTTGTTTCTGAAACATGGCAAAGGTAGCGTTGCCAATGATGTTACAG
ATGAGATGGTCAGACTAAACTGGCTGACGGAATTTATGCCTCTTCCGACCATCAAGCATTTTATCCGTAC
TCCTGATGATGCATGGTTACTCACCACTGCGATCCCCGGAAAAACAGCATTCCAGGTATTAGAAGAATAT
CCTGATTCAGGTGAAAATATTGTTGATGCGCTGGCAGTGTTCCTGCGCCGGTTGCATTCGATTCCTGTTT
GTAATTGTCCTTTTAACAGCGATCGCGTATTTCGTCTCGCTCAGGCGCAATCACGAATGAATAACGGTTT
GGTTGATGCGAGTGATTTTGATGACGAGCGTAATGGCTGGCCTGTTGAACAAGTCTGGAAAGAAATGCAT
AAACTTTTGCCATTCTCACCGGATTCAGTCGTCACTCATGGTGATTTCTCACTTGATAACCTTATTTTTG
ACGAGGGGAAATTAATAGGTTGTATTGATGTTGGACGAGTCGGAATCGCAGACCGATACCAGGATCTTGC
CATCCTATGGAACTGCCTCGGTGAGTTTTCTCCTTCATTACAGAAACGGCTTTTTCAAAAATATGGTATT
GATAATCCTGATATGAATAAATTGCAGTTTCATTTGATGCTCGATGAGTTTTTCTAATCAGAATTGGTTA
ATTGGTTGTAACACTGGCAGAGCATTACGCTGACTTGACGGGACGGCGCAAGCTCATGACCAAAATCCCT
TAACGTGAGTTTTCGTTCCACTGAGCGTCAGACCCCGTAGAAAAGATCAAAGGATCTTCTTGAGATCCTT
TTTTTCTGCGCGTAATCTGCTGCTTGCAAACAAAAAAACCACCGCTACCAGCGGTGGTTTGTTTGCCGGA
TCAAGAGCTACCAACTCTTTTTCCGAAGGTAACTGGCTTCAGCAGAGCGCAGATACCAAATACTGTTCTT
CTAGTGTAGCCGTAGTTAGGCCACCACTTCAAGAACTCTGTAGCACCGCCTACATACCTCGCTCTGCTAA
TCCTGTTACCAGTGGCTGCTGCCAGTGGCGATAAGTCGTGTCTTACCGGGTTGGACTCAAGACGATAGTT
ACCGGATAAGGCGCAGCGGTCGGGCTGAACGGGGGGTTCGTGCACACAGCCCAGCTTGGAGCGAACGACC
TACACCGAACTGAGATACCTACAGCGTGAGCTATGAGAAAGCGCCACGCTTCCCGAAGGGAGAAAGGCGG
ACAGGTATCCGGTAAGCGGCAGGGTCGGAACAGGAGAGCGCACGAGGGAGCTTCCAGGGGGAAACGCCTG
GTATCTTTATAGTCCTGTCGGGTTTCGCCACCTCTGACTTGAGCGTCGATTTTTGTGATGCTCGTCAGGG
GGGCGGAGCCTATGGAAAAACGCCAGCAACGCGGCCTTTTTACGGTTCCTGGCCTTTTGCTGGCCTTTTG
CTCACATGTTCTTTCCTGCGTTATCCCCTGATTCTGTGGATAACCGTATTACCGCTAGCCAGGAAGAGTT
TGTAGAAACGCAAAAAGGCCATCCGTCAGGATGGCCTTCTGCTTAGTTTGATGCCTGGCAGTTTATGGCG
GGCGTCCTGCCCGCCACCCTCCGGGCCGTTGCTTCACAACGTTCAAATCCGCTCCCGGCGGATTTGTCCT
ACTCAGGAGAGCGTTCACCGACAAACAACAGATAAAACGAAAGGCCCAGTCTTCCGACTGAGCCTTTCGT
TTTATTTGATGCCTGGCAGTTCCCTACTCTCGCGTTAACGCTAGCATGGATCTCGGGCCCCAAATAATGA
TTTTATTTTGACTGATAGTGACCTGTTCGTTGCAACAAATTGATGAGCAATGCTTTTTTATAATGCCAAC
TTTGTATACAAAAGTTGAACGAGAAACGTAAAATGATATAAATATCAATATATTAAATTAGATTTTGCAT
AAAAAACAGACTACATAATACTGTAAAACACAACATATCCAGTCACTATGAATCAACTACTTAGATGGTA
TTAGTGACCTGTAG
Features (pLannotate 1.2.2; 11 found; start..end, strand, type, name):
    154..306     -  CDS            dpnD (fragment): DPND_STRPN - Protein predicted: Swiss-Prot protein existence level 4. From Streptococcus pneumoniae serotype 4 (strain ATCC BAA-334 / TIGR4).
    350..652     -  CDS            ccdB: CCDB_ECOLI - Also known as G, letB, letD. Experimental evidence at protein level: Swiss-Prot protein existence level 1. Toxic component of a type II toxin-antitoxin (TA) system, functioning in plasmid maintainence. Responsible for the post- segregational killing (PSK) of plasmid-free cells, also referred to as a plasmid addiction system. Half-life of over 2 hours. Cell killing by CcdB is accompanied by filamentation, defects in chromosome and plasmid segregation, defects in cell division, formation of anucleate cells, decreased DNA synthesis and plasmid loss. Interferes with the activity of DN
    657..815     -  CDS            ccdA (fragment): CCDA_ECO57 - Also known as H, letA. Experimental evidence at protein level: Swiss-Prot protein existence level 1. Antitoxin component of a type II toxin-antitoxin (TA) system which inhibits the post-segregational killing (PSK) of plasmid-free cells, also referred to as a plasmid addiction system. Binds to and blocks the activity of CcdB; will also remove bound CcdB protein from the CcdB-GyrA complex by forming a CcdA-CcdB complex, a process termed rejuvenation. Functions as a transcriptional corepressor for the ccdAB operon, repression also requires CcdB (By similarity). From Escherichia coli
    997..1655    -  CDS            CmR: chloramphenicol acetyltransferase; cat; confers resistance to chloramphenicol
   1656..1758    -  promoter       cat promoter: promoter of the E. coli cat gene encoding chloramphenicol acetyltransferase
   1903..2134    -  protein_bind   attP4: mutant version of attP; recombination site for the Gateway® BP reaction BP Clonase™
   2258..3067    +  CDS            KanR: aminoglycoside phosphotransferase; aph(3')-Ia; confers resistance to kanamycin in bacteria or G418 (Geneticin®) in eukaryotes
   3210..3798    +  rep_origin     ori: high-copy-number ColE1/pMB1/pBR322/pUC origin of replication
   3933..3960    -  terminator     rrnB T2 terminator: transcription terminator T2 from the E. coli rrnB gene
   4092..4135    +  terminator     rrnB T1 terminator: Escherichia coli rrnB; transcription terminator T1 from the E. coli rrnB gene
   4192..4423    +  protein_bind   attP5: mutant version of attP; recombination site for the Gateway® BP reaction BP Clonase™
