[The description below was written by a language model from this plasmid's Addgene catalogue record and pLannotate feature annotations shown in this document.]
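Description:
pDONR-P5P4 is an empty Gateway donor vector built on the Thermo Fisher pDONR backbone and intended for MultiSite Gateway assembly of more complex constructs. It carries no insert. Although the catalogue lists its vector type as mammalian expression, the annotated features show no mammalian promoter or expression elements. The plasmid functions as a bacterial cloning intermediate of about 4.4 kb. It replicates at high copy from a ColE1/pUC-type origin and carries a kanamycin resistance gene (aph(3')-Ia) in the backbone, with rrnB T1 and T2 transcription terminators positioned upstream of the cloning cassette to insulate it from read-through transcription.

The functional core is a counter-selection cassette flanked by two mutant attP recombination sites, attP5 and attP4. Between these sites lie the ccdB toxin gene, a fragment of ccdA, and a chloramphenicol acetyltransferase gene driven by its own cat promoter. A short fragment annotated as dpnD also falls within this region and is probably a similarity hit rather than a designed part. Because CcdB poisons DNA gyrase in ordinary E. coli strains, the unrecombined plasmid must be maintained in a ccdB-tolerant strain, with chloramphenicol and kanamycin together selecting for retention of the cassette and the backbone.

In a BP Clonase reaction, a PCR product or fragment flanked by the matching attB5 and attB4 sites replaces the ccdB/CmR cassette. This yields a kanamycin-resistant entry clone that survives in standard strains. The specific attP5/attP4 pairing fixes the position and orientation of that entry module in a later multi-fragment LR assembly. According to the associated publication title, this supports a toolbox for building knock-in gene targeting vectors.
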