Addgene plasmid #141064: pDONR-P5P4
Purpose: (Empty Backbone) Mutisite Gateway mediated vector construction
Depositing lab: Hideyuki Okano. Depositing organization: Keio University. Publication: A versatile toolbox for knock-in gene targeting based on the Multisite Gateway technology. Yoshimatsu S, Sone T, Nakajima M, Sato T, Okochi R, Ishikawa M, Nakamura M, Sasaki E, Shiozawa S, Okano H. PLoS One. 2019 Aug 27;14(8):e0221164. doi: 10.1371/journal.pone.0221164. eCollection 2019. PubMed 31454364.
Backbone
  Vector backbone: pDONR
  Backbone manufacturer: Thermo Fisher Scientific
  Vector type: Mammalian Expression
Growth in bacteria
  Bacterial resistance: Chloramphenicol and Kanamycin, 25 & 50 μg/mL
  Growth temperature: 37°C
  Growth strain: ccdB Survival
  Copy number: High Copy
Gene/Insert
  Gene/Insert name: None
Terms and licenses: Academic/Nonprofit Terms; Industry Terms: Not Available to Industry
How to cite: pDONR-P5P4 was a gift from Hideyuki Okano (Addgene plasmid # 141064 ; http://n2t.net/addgene:141064 ; RRID:Addgene_141064)
